Addgene plasmid #50418: pCVL iRFP-T2A-Trex2
Purpose: Coexpresses Trex2 and iRFP in mammalian cells.
Depositing lab: Andrew Scharenberg. Depositing organization: University of Washington.
Backbone
  Vector backbone: pCVL.Active/Repressed TLR (Sce)
  Modifications to backbone: Replaced the sequence between the BamHI and NsiI sites of the vector.
  Vector type: Mammalian Expression, Lentiviral
Growth in bacteria
  Bacterial resistance: Ampicillin, 100 μg/mL
  Growth temperature: 37°C
  Growth strain: Stbl3
  Copy number: High Copy
Gene/Insert 1
  Gene/Insert name: iRFP
  Insert size (bp): 948
  Promoter: SFFV
  Tag / fusion protein: T2A (C terminal on insert)
  Cloning method: Restriction Enzyme; 5′ cloning site BamHI (not destroyed); 3′ cloning site AgeI (not destroyed)
  Sequencing primers: 5′ GAGCTCTATAAAAGAGCTCAC; 3′ TGCCCCACCATTTTGTTC
Gene/Insert 2
  Gene/Insert name: Trex2
  Promoter: SFFV
  Tag / fusion protein: T2A (N terminal on insert)
  Cloning method: Restriction Enzyme; 5′ cloning site AgeI (not destroyed); 3′ cloning site NsiI (not destroyed)
  Sequencing primers: 5′ GAGCTCTATAAAAGAGCTCAC; 3′ TGCCCCACCATTTTGTTC
Terms and licenses: Academic/Nonprofit Terms; Industry Terms: Not Available to Industry
Depositor comments: There are some discrepancies between Addgene's quality control sequence and the depositor sequence. These differences should not affect function.
How to cite: pCVL iRFP-T2A-Trex2 was a gift from Andrew Scharenberg (Addgene plasmid # 50418 ; http://n2t.net/addgene:50418 ; RRID:Addgene_50418)
