[The description below was written by a language model from this plasmid's Addgene catalogue record and pLannotate feature annotations shown in this document.]
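Description:
pCVL iRFP-T2A-Trex2 is a 7.3 kb HIV-1-derived lentiviral transfer plasmid for coexpressing a near-infrared fluorescent reporter and the Trex2 exonuclease in mammalian cells. It was built from the pCVL Active/Repressed TLR (Sce) backbone by replacing the segment between the BamHI and NsiI sites. In bacteria it is maintained through a high-copy ColE1/pUC-type origin and selected with ampicillin via the β-lactamase gene.

The viral portion has a third-generation layout. An RSV enhancer/promoter is fused to a truncated 5' LTR to drive genomic RNA production in packaging cells. This is followed by the Ψ packaging signal with a gag fragment, the Rev response element for Rev-dependent nuclear export, and a cPPT/CTS. The 3' end carries a self-inactivating ΔU3 LTR, detected only in fragments by the annotation, which also contains a loxP site and short SV40 poly(A) fragments. A bGH polyadenylation signal lies downstream.

The internal expression cassette uses the spleen focus-forming virus (SFFV) LTR promoter to transcribe a single open reading frame. In it, iRFP713 (948 bp, a biliverdin-dependent bacteriophytochrome-derived protein) is joined through a T2A peptide to Trex2, which the annotation matches to the mouse protein. The T2A is listed in the catalogue fields but not annotated separately; it presumably occupies the short gap between the two coding regions. Ribosomal skipping at T2A yields two separate proteins, so iRFP fluorescence marks cells that also express Trex2. A WPRE after the coding sequence enhances transcript stability and expression. The record gives the purpose only as coexpression of the two proteins. The depositor notes minor discrepancies between the quality-control and depositor sequences that are not expected to affect function.
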