Features (pLannotate 1.2.2; 23 found; start..end, strand, type, name):
      9..235     +  promoter       RSV promoter: Rous sarcoma virus enhancer/promoter
    236..416     +  LTR            5' LTR (truncated): truncated 5' long terminal repeat (LTR) from HIV-1
    463..588     +  misc_feature   HIV-1 Ψ: packaging signal of human immunodeficiency virus type 1
    572..910     +  CDS            HIV-1 gag (fragment): gag protein from human immunodeficiency virus 1; gag
   1080..1313    +  misc_feature   RRE: The Rev response element (RRE) of HIV-1 allows for Rev-dependent mRNA export from the nucleus to the cytoplasm.
   1690..1790    +  CDS            Rev (fragment): human immunodeficiency virus 1 (HIV-1) Rev protein; rev; enhances nuclear export of unspliced and incompletely spliced viral mRNAs
   1809..1926    +  misc_feature   cPPT/CTS: central polypurine tract and central termination sequence of HIV-1
   1955..2356    +  promoter       SFFV promoter: spleen focus-forming virus long terminal repeat (LTR) promoter
   2389..3336    +  CDS            iRFP713: iRFP713 is a basic (constitutively fluorescent) near ir fluorescent protein published in 2011, derived from Rhodopseudomonas palustris. It has low acid sensitivity. It requires the cofactor biliverdin for fluorescence.
   3403..4107    +  CDS            Trex2: TREX2_MOUSE - Experimental evidence at protein level: Swiss-Prot protein existence level 1. Exonuclease with a preference for double-stranded DNA with mismatched 3' termini. May play a role in DNA repair. From Mus musculus (Mouse).
   4162..4750    +  misc_feature   WPRE: woodchuck hepatitis virus posttranscriptional regulatory element
   4754..4771    +  misc_feature   MCS (fragment): pUC18/19 multiple cloning site
   4773..4792    +  misc_feature   cPPT/CTS (fragment): central polypurine tract and central termination sequence of HIV-1
   4794..4828    +  LTR            3' LTR (ΔU3) (fragment): self-inactivating 3' long terminal repeat (LTR) from HIV-1
   4832..4865    +  protein_bind   loxP: Cre-mediated recombination occurs in the 8-bp core sequence (GCATACAT). Cre recombinase
   4868..4911    -  polyA_signal   SV40 poly(A) signal (fragment): SV40 polyadenylation signal
   4915..4959    -  polyA_signal   SV40 poly(A) signal (fragment): SV40 polyadenylation signal
   4975..5035    +  ncRNA          mir-TAR: Accession: RF00250 - Trans-activation response element (TAR)
   5076..5300    +  polyA_signal   bGH poly(A) signal: bovine growth hormone polyadenylation signal
   5305..5361    -  CDS            lacI (fragment): lac repressor; lacI; The lac repressor binds to the lac operator to inhibit transcription in E. coli. This inhibition can be relieved by adding lactose or isopropyl-β-D-thiogalactopyranoside (IPTG).
   5544..6132    -  rep_origin     ori: high-copy-number ColE1/pMB1/pBR322/pUC origin of replication
   6303..7163    -  CDS            AmpR: β-lactamase; bla; confers resistance to ampicillin, carbenicillin, and related antibiotics
   7164..7268    -  promoter       AmpR promoter: bla
>Addgene plasmid #50418 | pCVL iRFP-T2A-Trex2 | depositor full sequence | sequence record 75351 | pCVL iRFP-T2A-Trex2 sequence 7293 bps
GACGTCAATGTAGTCTTATGCAATACTCTTGTAGTCTTGCAACATGGTAACGATGAGTTAGCAACATGCC
TTACAAGGAGAGAAAAAGCACCGTGCATGCCGATTGGTGGAAGTAAGGTGGTACGATCGTGCCTTATTAG
GAAGGCAACAGACGGGTCTGACATGGATTGGACGAACCACTGAATTGCCGCATTGCAGAGATATTGTATT
TAAGTGCCTAGCTCGATACATAAACGGGTCTCTCTGGTTAGACCAGATCTGAGCCTGGGAGCTCTCTGGC
TAACTAGGGAACCCACTGCTTAAGCCTCAATAAAGCTTGCCTTGAGTGCTTCAAGTAGTGTGTGCCCGTC
TGTTGTGTGACTCTGGTAACTAGAGATCCCTCAGACCCTTTTAGTCAGTGTGGAAAATCTCTAGCAGTGG
CGCCCGAACAGGGACTTGAAAGCGAAAGGGAAACCAGAGGAGCTCTCTCGACGCAGGACTCGGCTTGCTG
AAGCGCGCACGGCAAGAGGCGAGGGGCGGCGACTGGTGAGTACGCCAAAAATTTTGACTAGCGGAGGCTA
GAAGGAGAGAGATGGGTGCGAGAGCGTCAGTATTAAGCGGGGGAGAATTAGATCGCGATGGGAAAAAATT
CGGTTAAGGCCAGGGGGAAAGAAAAAATATAAATTAAAACATATAGTATGGGCAAGCAGGGAGCTAGAAC
GATTCGCAGTTAATCCTGGCCTGTTAGAAACATCAGAAGGCTGTAGACAAATACTGGGACAGCTACAACC
ATCCCTTCAGACAGGATCAGAAGAACTTAGATCATTATATAATACAGTAGCAACCCTCTATTGTGTGCAT
CAAAGGATAGAGATAAAAGACACCAAGGAAGCTTTAGACAAGATAGAGGAAGAGCAAAACAAAAGTAAGA
CCACCGCACAGCAAGCGGCCCTGATCTTCAGACCTGGAGGAGGAGATATGAGGGACAATTGGAGAAGTGA
ATTATATAAATATAAAGTAGTAAAAATTGAACCATTAGGAGTAGCACCCACCAAGGCAAAGAGAAGAGTG
GTGCAGAGAGAAAAAAGAGCAGTGGGAATAGGAGCTTTGTTCCTTGGGTTCTTGGGAGCAGCAGGAAGCA
CTATGGGCGCAGCGTCAATGACGCTGACGGTACAGGCCAGACAATTATTGTCTGGTATAGTGCAGCAGCA
GAACAATTTGCTGAGGGCTATTGAGGCGCAACAGCATCTGTTGCAACTCACAGTCTGGGGCATCAAGCAG
CTCCAGGCAAGAATCCTGGCTGTGGAAAGATACCTAAAGGATCAACAGCTCCTGGGGATTTGGGGTTGCT
CTGGAAAACTCATTTGCACCACTGCTGTGCCTTGGAATGCTAGTTGGAGTAATGAATCTCTGGAACAGAT
TTGGAATCACACGACCTGGATGGAGTGGGACAGAGAAATTAACAATTACACAAGCTTAATACACTCCTTA
ATTGAAGAATCGCAAAACCAGCAAGAAAAGAATGAACAAGAATTATTGGAATTAGATAAATGGGCAAGTT
TGTGGAATTGGTTTAACATAACAAATTGGCTGTGGTATATAAAATTATTCATAATGATAGTAGGAGGCTT
GGTAGGTTTAAGAATAGTTTTTGCTGTACTTTCTATAGTGAATAGAGTTAGGCAGGGATATTCACCATTA
TCGTTTCAGACCCACCTCCCAACCCCGAGGGGACCCGACAGGCCCGAAGGAATAGAAGAAGAAGGTGGAG
AGAGAGACAGAGACAGATCCATTCGATTAGTGAACGGATCTCGACGGTATCGGTTAACTTTTAAAAGAAA
AGGGGGGATTGGGGGGTACAGTGCAGGGGAAAGAATAGTAGACATAATAGCAACAGACATACAAACTAAA
GAATTACAAAAACAAATTACAAAAATTCAAAATTTTATCGATTACGCGTCACGTGCTAGCTGCAGTAACG
CCATTTTGCAAGGCATGGAAAAATACCAAACCAAGAATAGAGAAGTTCAGATCAAGGGCGGGTACATGAA
AATAGCTAACGTTGGGCCAAACAGGATATCTGCGGTGAGCAGTTTCGGCCCCGGCCCGGGGCCAAGAACA
GATGGTCACCGCAGTTTCGGCCCCGGCCCGAGGCCAAGAACAGATGGTCCCCAGATATGGCCCAACCCTC
AGCAGTTTCTTAAGACCCATCAGATGTTTCCAGGCTCCCCCAAGGACCTGAAATGACCCTGCGCCTTATT
TGAATTAACCAATCAGCCTGCTTCTCGCTTCTGTTCGCGCGCTTCTGCTTCCCGAGCTCTATAAAAGAGC
TCACAACCCCTCACTCGGCGCGCCAGTCCTCCGACAGACTGAGTCGATCGCTTCAGTCAAGATTTAATTA
ACGCCACCATGGCTGAAGGATCCGTCGCCAGGCAGCCTGACCTCTTGACCTGCGACGATGAGCCGATCCA
TATCCCCGGTGCCATCCAACCGCATGGACTGCTGCTCGCCCTCGCCGCCGACATGACGATCGTTGCCGGC
AGCGACAACCTTCCCGAACTCACCGGACTGGCGATCGGCGCCCTGATCGGCCGCTCTGCGGCCGATGTCT
TCGACTCGGAGACGCACAACCGTCTGACGATCGCCTTGGCCGAGCCCGGGGCGGCCGTCGGAGCACCGAT
CACTGTCGGCTTCACGATGCGAAAGGACGCAGGCTTCATCGGCTCCTGGCATCGCCATGATCAGCTCATC
TTCCTCGAGCTCGAGCCTCCCCAGCGGGACGTCGCCGAGCCGCAGGCGTTCTTCCGCCGCACCAACAGCG
CCATCCGCCGCCTGCAGGCCGCCGAAACCTTGGAAAGCGCCTGCGCCGCCGCGGCGCAAGAGGTGCGGAA
GATTACCGGCTTCGATCGGGTGATGATCTATCGCTTCGCCTCCGACTTCAGCGGCGAAGTGATCGCAGAG
GATCGGTGCGCCGAGGTCGAGTCAAAACTAGGCCTGCACTATCCTGCCTCAACCGTGCCGGCGCAGGCCC
GTCGGCTCTATACCATCAACCCGGTACGGATCATTCCCGATATCAATTATCGGCCGGTGCCGGTCACCCC
AGACCTCAATCCGGTCACCGGGCGGCCGATTGATCTTAGCTTCGCCATCCTGCGCAGCGTCTCGCCCGTC
CATCTGGAATTCATGCGCAACATAGGCATGCACGGCACGATGTCGATCTCGATTTTGCGCGGCGAGCGAC
TGTGGGGATTGATCGTTTGCCATCACCGAACGCCGTACTACGTCGATCTCGATGGCCGCCAAGCCTGCGA
GCTAGTCGCCCAGGTTCTGGCCTGGCAGATCGGCGTGATGGAAGAGTCTAGAGAGGGCAGAGGAAGTCTT
CTAACATGCGGTGACGTGGAGGAGAATCCGGGCCCCACCGGTTCTGAGCCACCTCGGGCTGAGACCTTTG
TATTCCTGGACCTAGAAGCCACTGGGCTCCCAAACATGGACCCTGAGATTGCAGAGATATCCCTTTTTGC
TGTTCACCGCTCTTCCCTGGAGAACCCAGAACGGGATGATTCTGGTTCCTTGGTGCTGCCCCGTGTTCTG
GACAAGCTCACACTGTGCATGTGCCCGGAGCGCCCCTTTACTGCCAAGGCCAGTGAGATTACTGGTTTGA
GCAGCGAAAGCCTGATGCACTGCGGGAAGGCTGGTTTCAATGGCGCTGTGGTAAGGACACTGCAGGGCTT
CCTAAGCCGCCAGGAGGGCCCCATCTGCCTTGTGGCCCACAATGGCTTCGATTATGACTTCCCACTGCTG
TGCACGGAGCTACAACGTCTGGGTGCCCATCTGCCCCAAGACACTGTCTGCCTGGACACACTGCCTGCAT
TGCGGGGCCTGGACCGTGCTCACAGCCACGGCACCAGGGCTCAAGGCCGCAAAAGCTACAGCCTGGCCAG
TCTCTTCCACCGCTACTTCCAGGCTGAACCCAGTGCTGCCCATTCAGCAGAAGGTGATGTGCACACCCTG
CTTCTGATCTTCCTGCATCGTGCTCCTGAGCTGCTCGCCTGGGCAGATGAGCAGGCCCGCAGCTGGGCTC
ATATTGAGCCCATGTACGTGCCACCTGATGGTCCAAGCCTCGAAGCCTGAATTCTGCAGATATCCAGCAC
AGTGGCGGCCGCTCGAGTCTATGCATTAGTCAATCAACCTCTGGATTACAAAATTTGTGAAAGATTGACT
GGTATTCTTAACTATGTTGCTCCTTTTACGCTATGTGGATACGCTGCTTTAATGCCTTTGTATCATGCTA
TTGCTTCCCGTATGGCTTTCATTTTCTCCTCCTTGTATAAATCCTGGTTGCTGTCTCTTTATGAGGAGTT
GTGGCCCGTTGTCAGGCAACGTGGCGTGGTGTGCACTGTGTTTGCTGACGCAACCCCCACTGGTTGGGGC
ATTGCCACCACCTGTCAGCTCCTTTCCGGGACTTTCGCTTTCCCCCTCCCTATTGCCACGGCGGAACTCA
TCGCCGCCTGCCTTGCCCGCTGCTGGACAGGGGCTCGGCTGTTGGGCACTGACAATTCCGTGGTGTTGTC
GGGGAAGCTGACGTCCTTTCCATGGCTGCTCGCCTGTGTTGCCACCTGGATTCTGCGCGGGACGTCCTTC
TGCTACGTCCCTTCGGCCCTCAATCCAGCGGACCTTCCTTCCCGCGGCCTGCTGCCGGCTCTGCGGCCTC
TTCCGCGTCTTCGCCTTCGCCCTCAGACGAGTCGGATCTCCCTTTGGGCCGCCTCCCCGCCTGGAATTCG
AGCTCGGTACCTTTTTAAAAGAAAAGGGGGGACTGGAAGGGCTAATTCACTCCCAACGAAGACAAGATAT
CATAACTTCGTATAGCATACATTATACGAAGTTATAATTTATTTGTGAAATTTGTGATGCTATTGCTTTA
TTTGTAACCATATGTTTATTTGTGAAATTTGTGATGCTATTGCTTTATTTGTAACCATTGCTTTTTGCTT
GTACTGGGTCTCTCTGGTTAGACCAGATCTGAGCCTGGGAGCTCTCTGGCTAACTAGGGAACCCACTGCT
TAAGCCTCAATAAAGCTTGCCTCGACCAGCCTCGACTGTGCCTTCTAGTTGCCAGCCATCTGTTGTTTGC
CCCTCCCCCGTGCCTTCCTTGACCCTGGAAGGTGCCACTCCCACTGTCCTTTCCTAATAAAATGAGGAAA
TTGCATCGCATTGTCTGAGTAGGTGTCATTCTATTCTGGGGGGTGGGGTGGGGCAGGACAGCAAGGGGGA
GGATTGGGAAGACAATAGCAGGCATGCTGGGGATGCGGTGGGCTCTATGGCCTGCAGCTGCATTAATGAA
TCGGCCAACGCGCGGGGAGAGGCGGTTTGCGTATTGGGCGCTCTTCCGCTTCCTCGCTCACTGACTCGCT
GCGCTCGGTCGTTCGGCTGCGGCGAGCGGTATCAGCTCACTCAAAGGCGGTAATACGGTTATCCACAGAA
TCAGGGGATAACGCAGGAAAGAACATGTGAGCAAAAGGCCAGCAAAAGGCCAGGAACCGTAAAAAGGCCG
CGTTGCTGGCGTTTTTCCATAGGCTCCGCCCCCCTGACGAGCATCACAAAAATCGACGCTCAAGTCAGAG
GTGGCGAAACCCGACAGGACTATAAAGATACCAGGCGTTTCCCCCTGGAAGCTCCCTCGTGCGCTCTCCT
GTTCCGACCCTGCCGCTTACCGGATACCTGTCCGCCTTTCTCCCTTCGGGAAGCGTGGCGCTTTCTCATA
GCTCACGCTGTAGGTATCTCAGTTCGGTGTAGGTCGTTCGCTCCAAGCTGGGCTGTGTGCACGAACCCCC
CGTTCAGCCCGACCGCTGCGCCTTATCCGGTAACTATCGTCTTGAGTCCAACCCGGTAAGACACGACTTA
TCGCCACTGGCAGCAGCCACTGGTAACAGGATTAGCAGAGCGAGGTATGTAGGCGGTGCTACAGAGTTCT
TGAAGTGGTGGCCTAACTACGGCTACACTAGAAGGACAGTATTTGGTATCTGCGCTCTGCTGAAGCCAGT
TACCTTCGGAAAAAGAGTTGGTAGCTCTTGATCCGGCAAACAAACCACCGCTGGTAGCGGTGGTTTTTTT
GTTTGCAAGCAGCAGATTACGCGCAGAAAAAAAGGATCTCAAGAAGATCCTTTGATCTTTTCTACGGGGT
CTGACGCTCAGTGGAACGAAAACTCACGTTAAGGGATTTTGGTCATGAGATTATCAAAAAGGATCTTCAC
CTAGATCCTTTTAAATTAAAAATGAAGTTTTAAATCAATCTAAAGTATATATGAGTAAACTTGGTCTGAC
AGTTACCAATGCTTAATCAGTGAGGCACCTATCTCAGCGATCTGTCTATTTCGTTCATCCATAGTTGCCT
GACTCCCCGTCGTGTAGATAACTACGATACGGGAGGGCTTACCATCTGGCCCCAGTGCTGCAATGATACC
GCGAGACCCACGCTCACCGGCTCCAGATTTATCAGCAATAAACCAGCCAGCCGGAAGGGCCGAGCGCAGA
AGTGGTCCTGCAACTTTATCCGCCTCCATCCAGTCTATTAATTGTTGCCGGGAAGCTAGAGTAAGTAGTT
CGCCAGTTAATAGTTTGCGCAACGTTGTTGCCATTGCTACAGGCATCGTGGTGTCACGCTCGTCGTTTGG
TATGGCTTCATTCAGCTCCGGTTCCCAACGATCAAGGCGAGTTACATGATCCCCCATGTTGTGCAAAAAA
GCGGTTAGCTCCTTCGGTCCTCCGATCGTTGTCAGAAGTAAGTTGGCCGCAGTGTTATCACTCATGGTTA
TGGCAGCACTGCATAATTCTCTTACTGTCATGCCATCCGTAAGATGCTTTTCTGTGACTGGTGAGTACTC
AACCAAGTCATTCTGAGAATAGTGTATGCGGCGACCGAGTTGCTCTTGCCCGGCGTCAATACGGGATAAT
ACCGCGCCACATAGCAGAACTTTAAAAGTGCTCATCATTGGAAAACGTTCTTCGGGGCGAAAACTCTCAA
GGATCTTACCGCTGTTGAGATCCAGTTCGATGTAACCCACTCGTGCACCCAACTGATCTTCAGCATCTTT
TACTTTCACCAGCGTTTCTGGGTGAGCAAAAACAGGAAGGCAAAATGCCGCAAAAAAGGGAATAAGGGCG
ACACGGAAATGTTGAATACTCATACTCTTCCTTTTTCAATATTATTGAAGCATTTATCAGGGTTATTGTC
TCATGAGCGGATACATATTTGAATGTATTTAGAAAAATAAACAAATAGGGGTTCCGCGCACATTTCCCCG
AAAAGTGCCACCT
