>Addgene plasmid #50418 | pCVL iRFP-T2A-Trex2 | addgene partial sequence | sequence record 77704 | WPRE-R 5'-CATAGCGTAAAAGGAGCAACA-3'
GTCAATCTTTCACAAATTTTGTAATCCAGAGGTTGATTGACTAATGCATTCAGGCTTCGAGGCTTGGACC
ATCAGGTGGCACGTACATGGGCTCAATATGAGCCCAGCTGCGGGCCTGCTCATCTGCCCAGGCGAGCAGC
TCAGGAGCACGATGCAGGAAGATCAGAAGCAGGGTGTGCACATCACCTTCTGCTGAATGGGCAGCACTGG
GTTCAGCCTGGAAGTAGCGGTGGAAGAGACTGGCCAGGCTGTAGCTTTTGCGGCCTTGAGCCCTGGTGCC
GTGGCTGTGAGCACGGTCCAGGCCCCGCAATGCAGGCAGTGTGTCCAGGCAGACAGTGTCTTGGGGCAGA
TGGGCACCCAGACGTTGTAGCTCCGTGCACAGCAGTGGGAAGTCATAATCGAAGCCATTGTGGGCCACAA
GGCAGATGGGGCCCTCCTGGCGGCTTAGGAAGCCCTGCAGTGTCCTTACCACAGCGCCATTGAAACCAGC
CTTCCCGCAGTGCATCAGGCTTTCGCTGCTCAAACCAGTAATCTCACTGGCCTTGGCAGTAAAGGGGCGC
TCCGGGCACATGCACAGTGTGAGCTTGTCCAGAACACGGGGCAGCACCAAGGAACCAGAATCATCCCGTT
CTGGGTTCTCCAGGGAAGAGCGGTGAACAGCAAAAAGGGATATCTCTGCAATCTCAGGGTCCATGTTTGG
GAGCCCAGTGGCTTCTAGGTCCAGGAATACAAAGGTCTCAGCCCGAGGTGGCTCAGAACCGGTGGGGCCC
GGATTCTCCTCCACGTCACCGCATGTTAGAAGACTTCCTCTGCCCTCTCTAGACTCTTCCATCACGCCGA
TCTGCCAGGCCAGAACCTGGGCGACTAGCTCGCAGGCTTGGCGGCCATCGAGATCGACGTAGTACGGCGT
TCGGTGATGGCAAACGATCAATCCCCACAGTCGCTCGCCGCGCAAAATCGAGATCGACATCGTGCCGTGC
ATGCCTATGTT
