>Addgene plasmid #50418 | pCVL iRFP-T2A-Trex2 | addgene partial sequence | sequence record 77714 | SFFVpro-F 5'-CTTCTGCTTCCCGAGCTCTA-3'
CCCCTCACTCGGCGCGCCAGTCCTCCGACAGACTGAGTCGATCGCTTCAGTCAAGATTTAATTAACGCCA
CCATGGCTGAAGGATCCGTCGCCAGGCAGCCTGACCTCTTGACCTGCGACGATGAGCCGATCCATATCCC
CGGTGCCATCCAACCGCATGGACTGCTGCTCGCCCTCGCCGCCGACATGACGATCGTTGCCGGCAGCGAC
AACCTTCCCGAACTCACCGGACTGGCGATCGGCGCCCTGATCGGCCGCTCTGCGGCCGATGTCTTCGACT
CGGAGACGCACAACCGTCTGACGATCGCCTTGGCCGAGCCCGGGGCGGCCGTCGGAGCACCGATCACTGT
CGGCTTCACGATGCGAAAGGACGCAGGCTTCATCGGCTCCTGGCATCGCCATGATCAGCTCATCTTCCTC
GAGCTCGAGCCTCCCCAGCGGGACGTCGCCGAGCCGCAGGCGTTCTTCCGCCGCACCAACAGCGCCATCC
GCCGCCTGCAGGCCGCCGAAACCTTGGAAAGCGCCTGCGCCGCCGCGGCGCAAGAGGTGCGGAAGATTAC
CGGCTTCGATCGGGTGATGATCTATCGCTTCGCCTCCGACTTCAGCGGCGAAGTGATCGCAGAGGATCGG
TGCGCCGAGGTCGAGTCAAAACTAGGCCTGCACTATCCTGCCTCAACCGTGCCGGCGCAGGCCCGTCGGC
TCTATACCATCAACCCGGTACGGATCATTCCCGATATCAATTATCGGCCGGTGCCGGTCACCCCAGACCT
CAATCCGGTCACCGGGCGGCCGATTGATCTTAGCTTCGCCATCCTGCGCAGCGTCTCGCCCGTCCATCTG
GAATTCATGCGCAACATAGGCATGCACGGCACGATGTCGATCTCGATTTTGCGCGGCGAGCGACTGTGGG
GATTGATCGTTTGCCATCACCGAACGCCGTACTACGTCGATCTCGATGGCCGCCAAGCCTGCGAGCTAGT
CGCCCAGGTTCTGGC
